>Addgene plasmid #156695 | pD649-HAsp-VSIG8-Fc(DAPA)-AviTag-6xHis | depositor full sequence | sequence record 302499 | Full Sequence
TTTCAATATTATTGAAGCATTTATCAGGGTTATTGTCTCATGAGCGGATACATATTTGAATGTATTTAGA
AAAATAAACAAATAGGGGTCAGTGTTACAACCAATTAACCAATTCTGAACATTATCGCGAGCCCATTTAT
ACCTGAATATGGCTCATAACACCCCTTGCTCATGACCAAAATCCCTTAACGTGAGTTACGCGCGCGTCGT
TCCACTGAGCGTCAGACCCCGTAGAAAAGATCAAAGGATCTTCTTGAGATCCTTTTTTTCTGCGCGTAAT
CTGCTGCTTGCAAACAAAAAAACCACCGCTACCAGCGGTGGTTTGTTTGCCGGATCAAGAGCTACCAACT
CTTTTTCCGAAGGTAACTGGCTTCAGCAGAGCGCAGATACCAAATACTGTTCTTCTAGTGTAGCCGTAGT
TAGCCCACCACTTCAAGAACTCTGTAGCACCGCCTACATACCTCGCTCTGCTAATCCTGTTACCAGTGGC
TGCTGCCAGTGGCGATAAGTCGTGTCTTACCGGGTTGGACTCAAGACGATAGTTACCGGATAAGGCGCAG
CGGTCGGGCTGAACGGGGGGTTCGTGCACACAGCCCAGCTTGGAGCGAACGACCTACACCGAACTGAGAT
ACCTACAGCGTGAGCTATGAGAAAGCGCCACGCTTCCCGAAGGGAGAAAGGCGGACAGGTATCCGGTAAG
CGGCAGGGTCGGAACAGGAGAGCGCACGAGGGAGCTTCCAGGGGGAAACGCCTGGTATCTTTATAGTCCT
GTCGGGTTTCGCCACCTCTGACTTGAGCGTCGATTTTTGTGATGCTCGTCAGGGGGGCGGAGCCTATGGA
AAAACGCCAGCAACGCGGCCTTTTTACGGTTCCTGGCCTTTTGCTGGCCTTTTGCTCACATGTTCTTTCC
TGCGTTATCCCCTGATTCTGTGGATAACCGTATTACCGCCTTTGAGTGAGCTGATACCGCTCGCCGCAGC
CGAACGACCGAGCGCAGCGAGTCAGTGAGCGAGGAAGCGGAAGGCGAGAGTAGGGAACTGCCAGGCATCA
AACTAAGCAGAAGGCCCCTGACGGATGGCCTTTTTGCGTTTCTACAAACTCTTTCTGTGTTGTAAAACGA
CGGCCAGTCTTAAGCTCGGGCCCCCTGGGCGGTTCTGATAACGAGTAATCGTTAATCCGCAAATAACGTA
AAAACCCGCTTCGGCGGGTTTTTTTATGGGGGGAGTTTAGGGAAAGAGCATTTGTCAGAATATTTAAGGG
CGCCTGTCACTTTGCTTGATATATGAGAATTATTTAACCTTATAAATGAGAAAAAAGCAACGCACTTTAA
ATAAGATACGTTGCTTTTTCGATTGATGAACACCTATAATTAAACTATTCATCTATTATTTATGATTTTT
TGTATATACAATATTTCTAGTTTGTTAAAGAGAATTAAGAAAATAAATCTCGAAAATAATAAAGGGAAAA
TCAGTTTTTGATATCAAAATTATACATGTCAACGATAATACAAAATATAATACAAACTATAAGATGTTAT
CAGTATTTATTATCATTTAGAATAAATTTTGTGTCGCCCTTAATTGTGAGCGGATAACAATTACGAGCTT
CATGCACAGTGGCGTTGACTCAATATTGGCCATTAGCCATATTATTCATTGGTTATATAGCATAAATCAA
TATTGGCTATTGGCCATTGCATACGTTGTATCTATATCATAATATGTACATTTATATTGGCTCATGTCCA
ATATGACCGCCATGTTGGCATTGATTATTGACTAGTTATTAATAGTAATCAATTACGGGGTCATTAGTTC
ATAGCCCATATATGGAGTTCCGCGTTACATAACTTACGGTAAATGGCCCGCCTGGCTGACCGCCCAACGA
CCCCCGCCCATTGACGTCAATAATGACGTATGTTCCCATAGTAACGCCAATAGGGACTTTCCATTGACGT
CAATGGGTGGAGTATTTACGGTAAACTGCCCACTTGGCAGTACATCAAGTGTATCATATGCCAAGTACGC
CCCCTATTGACGTCAATGACGGTAAATGGCCCGCCTGGCATTATGCCCAGTACATGACCTTATGGGACTT
TCCTACTTGGCAGTACATCTACGTATTAGTCATCGCTATTACCATGGTGATGCGGTTTTGGCAGTACATC
AATGGGCGTGGATAGCGGTTTGACTCACGGGGATTTCCAAGTCTCCACCCCATTGACGTCAATGGGAGTT
TGTTTTGGCACCAAAATCAACGGGACTTTCCAAAATGTCGTAACAACTCCGCCCCATTGACGCAAATGGG
CGGTAGGCGTGTACGGTGGGAGGTCTATATAAGCAGAGCTCGTTTAGTGAACCGTCAGATCGCCTGGAGA
CGCCATCCACGCTGTTTTGACCTCCATAGAAGACACCGGGACCGATCCAGCCTCCGCGGCCGGGAACGGT
GCATTGGAACGCGGATTCCCCGTGCCAAGAGTGACGTAAGTACCGCCTATAGAGTCTATAGGCCCACCCC
CTTGGCTTCGTTAGAACGCGGCTACAATTAATACATAACCTTATGTATCATACACATACGATTTAGGTGA
CACTATAGAATAACATCCACTTTGCCTTTCTCTCCACAGGTGTCCACTCCCAGGTCCAACTGCACCTCGG
TTCTATCGAAAACGCGCCTGCTAGCGCCACCATGAAGACCATCATTGCCCTGAGCTACATCTTCTGCCTG
GTGTTCGCTGCGGCCGCCGTTAGAATCAATGGCGACGGCCAAGAAGTGCTGTACCTGGCCGAAGGCGATA
ATGTGCGGCTGGGCTGTCCTTATGTGCTGGACCCTGAGGATTACGGCCCCAACGGACTGGACATCGAGTG
GATGCAAGTGAACAGCGATCCCGCTCACCACCGCGAGAATGTGTTTCTGAGCTACCAGGACAAGCGGATC
AACCACGGCTCTCTGCCTCATCTGCAGCAGAGAGTCAGATTCGCCGCCAGCGATCCTAGCCAGTACGACG
CCAGCATCAACCTGATGAACCTCCAGGTGTCCGACACCGCCACCTACGAGTGCAGAGTGAAGAAAACCAC
CATGGCCACCAGAAAAGTGATCGTGACCGTGCAGGCTAGACCCGCCGTTCCTATGTGTTGGACAGAGGGC
CACATGACCTACGGCAACGATGTGGTGCTGAAGTGTTACGCCTCTGGCGGAAGCCAGCCACTGAGCTATA
AGTGGGCCAAGATCAGCGGCCATCACTACCCTTACAGAGCCGGCAGCTACACCAGCCAGCACAGCTATCA
CAGCGAGCTGTCCTACCAAGAGAGCTTCCACAGCTCCATCAACCAGGGCCTGAACAACGGCGACCTGGTC
CTGAAGGATATCAGCAGAGCCGACGATGGCCTGTACCAGTGCACAGTGGCCAACAATGTGGGCTACAGCG
TGTGCGTGGTGGAAGTGAAAGTGTCCGACTCCAGACGGATCGGAGGCGCGCCGGGCGGCGACAAGACCCA
CACCTGCCCCCCCTGCCCAGCTCCAGAACTGCTGGGAGGGCCTTCCGTGTTCCTGTTCCCCCCCAAGCCC
AAGGACACCCTGATGATCAGCAGGACCCCCGAGGTGACCTGCGTGGTGGTGGCCGTGTCCCACGAGGACC
CAGAGGTGAAGTTCAACTGGTACGTGGACGGCGTGGAGGTGCACAACGCCAAGACCAAGCCCAGAGAGGA
GCAGTACAACAGCACCTACAGGGTGGTGTCCGTGCTGACCGTGCTGCACCAGGACTGGCTGAACGGCAAA
GAATACAAGTGCAAAGTCTCCAACAAGGCCCTGGCTGCCCCAATCGAAAAGACAATCAGCAAGGCCAAGG
GCCAGCCACGGGAGCCCCAGGTGTACACCCTGCCCCCCAGCCGGGAGGAGATGACCAAGAACCAGGTGTC
CCTGACCTGTCTGGTGAAGGGCTTCTACCCCAGCGATATCGCCGTGGAGTGGGAGAGCAACGGCCAGCCC
GAGAACAACTACAAGACCACCCCCCCAGTGCTGGACAGCGACGGCAGCTTCTTCCTGTACAGCAAGCTGA
CCGTGGACAAGTCCAGGTGGCAGCAGGGCAACGTGTTCAGCTGCAGCGTGATGCACGAGGCCCTGCACAA
CCACTACACCCAGAAGTCCCTGAGCCTGAGCCCCGGCGGCAGCGGTCTTAATGATATTTTCGAGGCTCAG
AAGATTGAGTGGCATGAACACCACCACCATCACCACTAAGGCCGGCCTGTAGTCACTGGCACAACGCGTT
ACCCGGTAAGCCAATCGGGTATACACGGTCGTCATACTGCAGACAGGGTTCTTCTACTTTGCAAGATAGT
CTTGAGTAGTAAAATAAATAGATAGAGAAAATCAGCCTCGACTGTGCCTTCTAGTTGCCAGCCATCTGTT
GTTTGCCCCTCCCCCGTGCCTTCCTTGACCCTGGAAGGTGCCACTCCCACTGTCCTTTCCTAATAAAATG
AGGAAATTGCATCACAACACTCAACCCTATCTCGGTCTATTCTTTTGATTTATAAGGGATTTTGCCGATT
TCGGCCTATTGGTTAAAAAATGAGCTGATTTAACAAAAATTTAACGCGAATTAATTCTGTGGAATGTGTG
TCAGTTAGGGTGTGGAAAGTCCCCAGGCTCCCCAGCAGGCAGAAGTATGCAAAGCATGCATCTCAATTAG
TCAGCAACCAGGTGTGGAAAGTCCCCAGGCTCCCCAGCAGGCAGAAGTATGCAAAGCATGCATCTCAATT
AGTCAGCAACCATAGTCCCGCCCCTAACTCCGCCCATCCCGCCCCTAACTCCGCCCAGTTCCGCCCATTC
TCCGCCCCATGGCTGACTAATTTTTTTTATTTATGCAGAGGCCGAGGCCGCCTCTGCCTCTGAGCTATTC
CAGAAGTAGTGAGGAGGCTTTTTTGGAGGCCTAGGCTTTTGCAAAAAGCTCCCGGGAGCTTGTATATCCA
TTTTCGGATCTGATCAGCACGTGTTGACAATTAATCATCGGCATAGTATATCGGCATAGTATAATACGAC
AAGGTGAGGAACTAAACCATGACCGAGTACAAGCCCACGGTGCGCCTCGCCACCCGCGACGACGTCCCCA
GGGCCGTACGCACCCTCGCCGCCGCGTTCGCCGACTACCCCGCCACGCGCCACACCGTCGATCCGGACCG
CCACATCGAGCGGGTCACCGAGCTGCAAGAACTCTTCCTCACGCGCGTCGGGCTCGACATCGGCAAGGTG
TGGGTCGCGGACGACGGCGCCGCGGTGGCGGTCTGGACCACGCCGGAGAGCGTCGAAGCGGGGGCGGTGT
TCGCCGAGATCGGCCCGCGCATGGCCGAGTTGAGCGGTTCCCGGCTGGCCGCGCAGCAACAGATGGAAGG
CCTCCTGGCGCCGCACCGGCCCAAGGAGCCCGCGTGGTTCCTGGCCACCGTCGGCGTCTCGCCCGACCAC
CAGGGCAAGGGTCTGGGCAGCGCCGTCGTGCTCCCCGGAGTGGAGGCGGCCGAGCGCGCCGGGGTGCCCG
CCTTCCTGGAGACATCCGCGCCCCGCAACCTCCCCTTCTACGAGCGGCTCGGCTTCACCGTCACCGCCGA
CGTCGAGGTGCCCGAAGGACCGCGCACCTGGTGCATGACCCGCAAGCCCGGTGCCTGACACGTGCTACGA
GATTTCGATTCCACCGCCGCCTTCTATGAAAGGTTGGGCTTCGGAATCGTTTTCCGGGACGCCGGCTGGA
TGATCCTCCAGCGCGGGGATCTCATGCTGGAGTTCTTCGCCCACCCCAACTTGTTTATTGCAGCTTATAA
TGGTTACAAATAAAGCAATAGCATCACAAATTTCACAAATAAAGCATTTTTTTCACTGCATTCTAGTTGT
GGTTTGTCCAAACTCATCAATGTATCTTATCATGTCTGTATACCGTCGACCTCTAGCTAGAGCTTGGCGT
AATCATGGTCATTACCAATGCTTAATCAGTGAGGCACCTATCTCAGCGATCTGTCTATTTCGTTCATCCA
TAGTTGCCTGACTCCCCGTCGTGTAGATAACTACGATACGGGAGGGCTTACCATCTGGCCCCAGCGCTGC
GATGATACCGCGAGAACCACGCTCACCGGCTCCGGATTTATCAGCAATAAACCAGCCAGCCGGAAGGGCC
GAGCGCAGAAGTGGTCCTGCAACTTTATCCGCCTCCATCCAGTCTATTAATTGTTGCCGGGAAGCTAGAG
TAAGTAGTTCGCCAGTTAATAGTTTGCGCAACGTTGTTGCCATCGCTACAGGCATCGTGGTGTCACGCTC
GTCGTTTGGTATGGCTTCATTCAGCTCCGGTTCCCAACGATCAAGGCGAGTTACATGATCCCCCATGTTG
TGCAAAAAAGCGGTTAGCTCCTTCGGTCCTCCGATCGTTGTCAGAAGTAAGTTGGCCGCAGTGTTATCAC
TCATGGTTATGGCAGCACTGCATAATTCTCTTACTGTCATGCCATCCGTAAGATGCTTTTCTGTGACTGG
TGAGTACTCAACCAAGTCATTCTGAGAATAGTGTATGCGGCGACCGAGTTGCTCTTGCCCGGCGTCAATA
CGGGATAATACCGCGCCACATAGCAGAACTTTAAAAGTGCTCATCATTGGAAAACGTTCTTCGGGGCGAA
AACTCTCAAGGATCTTACCGCTGTTGAGATCCAGTTCGATGTAACCCACTCGTGCACCCAACTGATCTTC
AGCATCTTTTACTTTCACCAGCGTTTCTGGGTGAGCAAAAACAGGAAGGCAAAATGCCGCAAAAAAGGGA
ATAAGGGCGACACGGAAATGTTGAATACTCATATTCTTCCTT
Features (pLannotate 1.2.2; 21 found; start..end, strand, type, name):
    119..143     -  CDS            KanR (fragment): aminoglycoside phosphotransferase; aph(3')-Ia; confers resistance to kanamycin
    254..842     +  rep_origin     ori: high-copy-number ColE1/pMB1/pBR322/pUC origin of replication
   1067..1084    +  terminator     rrnB T2 terminator (fragment): transcription terminator T2 from the E. coli rrnB gene
   1109..1128    -  CDS            lacZα (fragment): LacZα fragment of β-galactosidase; lacZ fragment
   1584..1600    +  protein_bind   lac operator: The lac repressor binds to the lac operator to inhibit transcription in E. coli. This inhibition can be relieved by adding lactose or isopropyl-β-D-thiogalactopyranoside (IPTG). lac repressor encoded by lacI
   1843..2146    +  enhancer       CMV enhancer: human cytomegalovirus immediate early enhancer
   2147..2350    +  promoter       CMV promoter: human cytomegalovirus (CMV) immediate early promoter
   2486..2529    +  intron         CMV intron (fragment): modified intron A from human cytomegalovirus
   2581..2599    +  promoter       SP6 promoter: promoter for bacteriophage SP6 RNA polymerase
   2603..2640    +  CDS            IgH signal sequence (fragment): signal sequence from the mouse immunoglobulin heavy chain variable region
   2743..3474    +  CDS            VSIG8 (fragment): VSIG8_HUMAN - Also known as C1orf204. Experimental evidence at transcript level: Swiss-Prot protein existence level 2. From Homo sapiens (Human).
   3490..4167    +  CDS            IGHG1 (fragment): IGHG1_HUMAN - Experimental evidence at protein level: Swiss-Prot protein existence level 1. Constant region of immunoglobulin heavy chains. Immunoglobulins, also known as antibodies, are membrane-bound or secreted glycoproteins produced by B lymphocytes. In the recognition phase of humoral immunity, the membrane-bound immunoglobulins serve as receptors which, upon binding of a specific antigen, trigger the clonal expansion and differentiation of B lymphocytes into immunoglobulins- secreting plasma cells. Secreted immunoglobulins mediate the effector phase of humoral immunity, which results in
   4382..4493    +  polyA_signal   bGH poly(A) signal: bovine growth hormone polyadenylation signal
   4494..4602    +  rep_origin     f1 ori (fragment): f1 bacteriophage origin of replication; arrow indicates direction of (+) strand synthesis
   4616..4945    +  promoter       SV40 promoter: SV40 enhancer and early promoter
   4993..5040    +  promoter       EM7 promoter: synthetic bacterial promoter&nbsp
   5059..5658    +  CDS            PuroR (fragment): puromycin N-acetyltransferase; pac from Streptomyces; confers resistance to puromycin
   5668..5793    +  CDS            ble (fragment): BLE_KLEPN - Experimental evidence at protein level: Swiss-Prot protein existence level 1. Binding protein with a strong affinity to the bleomycin family of antibiotics. Binds to CL990; an antimitotic-antibiotic compound. From Klebsiella pneumoniae.
   5788..5909    +  polyA_signal   SV40 poly(A) signal: SV40 polyadenylation signal
   5962..6822    -  CDS            AmpR: β-lactamase; bla; confers resistance to ampicillin, carbenicillin, and related antibiotics
   6825..89      -  promoter       AmpR promoter (fragment) (across the origin): bla
