[The description below was written by a language model from this plasmid's Addgene catalogue record and pLannotate feature annotations shown in this document.]
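Description:
pD649-HAsp-VSIG8-Fc(DAPA)-AviTag-6xHis is a 6.8 kb mammalian expression plasmid built on the pD649 backbone and designed to produce the extracellular domain of human VSIG8, an immunoglobulin-superfamily cell-surface protein, as a soluble secreted Fc fusion. It is propagated in E. coli as a high-copy plasmid through a ColE1/pUC-type origin and selected with ampicillin via a full-length β-lactamase gene. Short annotated fragments of KanR, lacZα, an rrnB terminator and f1 ori appear to be backbone remnants rather than functional parts.

Expression is driven by the CMV immediate-early enhancer and promoter, followed by a CMV intron A fragment and an SP6 promoter, which could also support in vitro transcription. The open reading frame begins with a secretion leader: the name indicates an HA signal peptide, while the annotation tool matched part of this region to a mouse IgH signal sequence. The roughly 730 bp VSIG8 ectodomain sits between preserved NotI and AscI sites, so ectodomains can be swapped as modules. It is fused in frame to a human IgG1 Fc carrying the D265A and P329A (DAPA) substitutions, which are generally used to reduce Fc effector interactions. An AviTag for site-specific biotinylation and a 6xHis tag for metal-affinity purification are recorded at the C-terminus, though the feature table does not annotate them separately. A bGH polyadenylation signal ends the transcript. Downstream, an SV40/EM7 promoter cassette drives a puromycin resistance gene with an SV40 poly(A) signal, which could allow selection in mammalian cells.

The construct belongs to a collection made for mapping protein–protein interactions among human IgSF cell-surface proteins. The depositor notes that some plasmids in the set may carry an IS4-like transposase insertion upstream of the CMV promoter; none is annotated here.
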