Addgene plasmid #156695: pD649-HAsp-VSIG8-Fc(DAPA)-AviTag-6xHis
Purpose: Mammalian expression of cell-surface protein extracellular domain fused to Fc(DAPA)-Avi-6xHis. Protein is secreted from cells.
Depositing lab: Chris Garcia. Depositing organization: Stanford University. Publication: A Human IgSF Cell-Surface Interactome Reveals a Complex Network of Protein-Protein Interactions. Wojtowicz WM, Vielmetter J, Fernandes RA, Siepe DH, Eastman CL, Chisholm GB, Cox S, Klock H, Anderson PW, Rue SM, Miller JJ, Glaser SM, Bragstad ML, Vance J, Lam AW, Lesley SA, Zinn K, Garcia KC. Cell. 2020 Aug 20;182(4):1027-1043.e17. doi: 10.1016/j.cell.2020.07.025. PubMed 32822567.
Backbone
  Vector backbone: pD649
  Backbone size w/o insert (bp): 6106
  Vector type: Mammalian Expression
Growth in bacteria
  Bacterial resistance: Ampicillin, 100 μg/mL
  Growth temperature: 37°C
  Growth strain: DH5alpha
  Copy number: High Copy
Gene/Insert
  Gene/Insert name: VSIG8
  Species: H. sapiens (human)
  Insert size (bp): 726
  Mutation: Fc region of human IgG contains D265A and P329A mutations (DAPA)
  Entrez Gene: VSIG8
  Promoter: CMV/SP6
  Tag / fusion protein: Fc(DAPA)-AviTag-6xHis (C terminal on backbone)
  Cloning method: Restriction Enzyme; 5′ cloning site GCGGCCGC (not destroyed); 3′ cloning site GGCGCGCC (not destroyed)
  Sequencing primers: 5′ ATTTAGGTGACACTATAG; 3′ CACGTACCAGTTGAACTTCACC
Resource information
  A portion of this plasmid was derived from a plasmid made by: synthesis by ThermoFisher
Terms and licenses: Academic/Nonprofit Terms; Industry Terms: Not Available to Industry
Depositor comments: Some plasmids in this collection may have an IS4-like element ISVsa5 family transposase upstream of the CMV promoter.
How to cite: pD649-HAsp-VSIG8-Fc(DAPA)-AviTag-6xHis was a gift from Chris Garcia (Addgene plasmid # 156695 ; http://n2t.net/addgene:156695 ; RRID:Addgene_156695)
