>Addgene plasmid #156695 | pD649-HAsp-VSIG8-Fc(DAPA)-AviTag-6xHis | depositor partial sequence | sequence record 302500 | insert (extracellular domain)
GTTAGAATCAATGGCGACGGCCAAGAAGTGCTGTACCTGGCCGAAGGCGATAATGTGCGGCTGGGCTGTC
CTTATGTGCTGGACCCTGAGGATTACGGCCCCAACGGACTGGACATCGAGTGGATGCAAGTGAACAGCGA
TCCCGCTCACCACCGCGAGAATGTGTTTCTGAGCTACCAGGACAAGCGGATCAACCACGGCTCTCTGCCT
CATCTGCAGCAGAGAGTCAGATTCGCCGCCAGCGATCCTAGCCAGTACGACGCCAGCATCAACCTGATGA
ACCTCCAGGTGTCCGACACCGCCACCTACGAGTGCAGAGTGAAGAAAACCACCATGGCCACCAGAAAAGT
GATCGTGACCGTGCAGGCTAGACCCGCCGTTCCTATGTGTTGGACAGAGGGCCACATGACCTACGGCAAC
GATGTGGTGCTGAAGTGTTACGCCTCTGGCGGAAGCCAGCCACTGAGCTATAAGTGGGCCAAGATCAGCG
GCCATCACTACCCTTACAGAGCCGGCAGCTACACCAGCCAGCACAGCTATCACAGCGAGCTGTCCTACCA
AGAGAGCTTCCACAGCTCCATCAACCAGGGCCTGAACAACGGCGACCTGGTCCTGAAGGATATCAGCAGA
GCCGACGATGGCCTGTACCAGTGCACAGTGGCCAACAATGTGGGCTACAGCGTGTGCGTGGTGGAAGTGA
AAGTGTCCGACTCCAGACGGATCGGA
